Addgene plasmid #177409: Venus-BclXL-pEGFP-C1
Purpose: To express Venus fused to the N-terminus of the Bcl-2 family protein, Bcl-XL.
Depositing lab: David Andrews. Publication: Differences in the mechanisms of proapoptotic BH3 proteins binding to Bcl-XL and Bcl-2 quantified in live MCF-7 cells. Aranovich A, Liu Q, Collins T, Geng F, Dixit S, Leber B, Andrews DW. Mol Cell. 2012 Mar 30;45(6):754-63. doi: 10.1016/j.molcel.2012.01.030. PubMed 22464442.
Backbone
  Vector backbone: pEGFP-C1
  Vector type: Mammalian Expression
  Selectable markers: Neomycin (select with G418)
Growth in bacteria
  Bacterial resistance: Kanamycin, 50 μg/mL
  Growth temperature: 37°C
  Growth strain: DH5alpha
  Copy number: High Copy
Gene/Insert
  Gene/Insert name: Bcl-XL (alt name: VBclXL, VBcl-XL, Venus-Bcl-XL, Bcl2 like protein 1 (Bcl2l1))
  Species: H. sapiens (human)
  Promoter: CMV
  Tag / fusion protein: Venus (N terminal on insert)
  Cloning method: Restriction Enzyme
  Sequencing primers: 5′ TGACGCAAATGGGCGGTAGG; 3′ TCGCCCTTTGACGTTGGAGTCCAC
Resource information
  A portion of this plasmid was derived from a plasmid made by: BclXL sequence aligns with NCBI Reference Sequence: NM_001317919.2 of H. sapiens BCL2 like 1 (BCL2L1), transcript variant 3, mRNA. Venus sequence received from Dr. Ray Truant (McMaster University).
Terms and licenses: Academic/Nonprofit Terms; Industry Terms: Not Available to Industry
Depositor comments: Transfection of this plasmid will express Venus-fused to the N-terminus of Bcl-XL. There is a flexible, 7 aa linker "SGLRSTR", between Venus and BclXL. This Venus protein contains an F224R mutation to make it monomeric.
How to cite: Venus-BclXL-pEGFP-C1 was a gift from David Andrews (Addgene plasmid # 177409 ; http://n2t.net/addgene:177409 ; RRID:Addgene_177409)
