[The description below was written by a language model from this plasmid's Addgene catalogue record and pLannotate feature annotations shown in this document.]
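Description:
Venus-BclXL-pEGFP-C1 is a mammalian expression plasmid of about 5.4 kb built on the pEGFP-C1 backbone, in which the original fluorescent protein position is occupied by the yellow fluorescent protein Venus. It replicates in E. coli from a high-copy ColE1/pUC-type origin and also carries an f1 phage origin. A single NeoR/KanR (Tn5 aminoglycoside phosphotransferase) gene serves both hosts. A bacterial bla-type promoter drives it for kanamycin selection, and the adjacent SV40 enhancer/early promoter, with an HSV TK polyadenylation signal downstream, drives it for G418 selection of transfected mammalian cells. The short ble, bGH poly(A) and SV40 large T antigen fragments in the feature table appear to be partial annotation matches within backbone sequence rather than functional elements.

The expression cassette uses the human CMV immediate early enhancer and promoter to transcribe a single fusion open reading frame, terminated by the SV40 poly(A) signal. Venus lies at the N-terminus. It is followed by a remnant of the multiple cloning site that, according to the depositor, encodes a flexible seven-residue linker, and then by human Bcl-XL (BCL2L1), an anti-apoptotic Bcl-2 family protein. The depositor notes that this Venus carries an F224R substitution to make it monomeric, which limits fluorophore-driven self-association of the fusion.

Transfection yields Venus-tagged Bcl-XL for live-cell fluorescence work. The associated publication concerns quantifying the binding of proapoptotic BH3 proteins to Bcl-XL and Bcl-2 in live MCF-7 cells, which suggests use as a fluorescent partner in protein interaction measurements, although the record does not give the assay format.
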