Features (pLannotate 1.2.2; 15 found; start..end, strand, type, name):
     61..364     +  enhancer       CMV enhancer: human cytomegalovirus immediate early enhancer
    365..568     +  promoter       CMV promoter: human cytomegalovirus (CMV) immediate early promoter
    613..1329    +  CDS            Venus: Venus is a basic (constitutively fluorescent) yellow fluorescent protein published in 2002, derived from Aequorea victoria. It is reported to be a rapidly-maturing weak dimer with moderate acid sensitivity.
   1330..1348    +  misc_feature   MCS (fragment): multiple cloning site
   1351..2049    +  CDS            BCL2L1: B2CL1_HUMAN - Also known as BCL2L, BCLX. Experimental evidence at protein level: Swiss-Prot protein existence level 1. Isoform Bcl-X(S) promotes apoptosis. From Homo sapiens (Human).
   2075..2159    +  CDS            large T antigen (fragment): large T antigen from SV40 (simian virus 40)
   2182..2303    +  polyA_signal   SV40 poly(A) signal: SV40 polyadenylation signal
   2337..2765    -  rep_origin     f1 ori (sequence partly withheld): f1 bacteriophage origin of replication; arrow indicates direction of (+) strand synthesis
   2792..2896    +  promoter       AmpR promoter: bla
   2898..3255    +  promoter       SV40 promoter: SV40 enhancer and early promoter
   3290..4084    +  CDS            NeoR/KanR: aminoglycoside phosphotransferase from Tn5; aph(3')-II (or nptII); confers resistance to neomycin, kanamycin, and G418 (Geneticin®)
   4105..4257    +  CDS            ble (fragment): BLE_KLEPN - Experimental evidence at protein level: Swiss-Prot protein existence level 1. Binding protein with a strong affinity to the bleomycin family of antibiotics. Binds to CL990; an antimitotic-antibiotic compound. From Klebsiella pneumoniae.
   4316..4363    +  polyA_signal   HSV TK poly(A) signal: herpes simplex virus thymidine kinase polyadenylation signal (Cole and Stacy, 1985)
   4454..4470    -  polyA_signal   bGH poly(A) signal (fragment): bovine growth hormone polyadenylation signal
   4692..5280    +  rep_origin     ori: high-copy-number ColE1/pMB1/pBR322/pUC origin of replication
>Addgene plasmid #177409 | Venus-BclXL-pEGFP-C1 | addgene full sequence | sequence record 348165 | Addgene NGS Result
TAGTTATTAATAGTAATCAATTACGGGGTCATTAGTTCATAGCCCATATATGGAGTTCCGCGTTACATAA
CTTACGGTAAATGGCCCGCCTGGCTGACCGCCCAACGACCCCCGCCCATTGACGTCAATAATGACGTATG
TTCCCATAGTAACGCCAATAGGGACTTTCCATTGACGTCAATGGGTGGAGTATTTACGGTAAACTGCCCA
CTTGGCAGTACATCAAGTGTATCATATGCCAAGTACGCCCCCTATTGACGTCAATGACGGTAAATGGCCC
GCCTGGCATTATGCCCAGTACATGACCTTATGGGACTTTCCTACTTGGCAGTACATCTACGTATTAGTCA
TCGCTATTACCATGGTGATGCGGTTTTGGCAGTACATCAATGGGCGTGGATAGCGGTTTGACTCACGGGG
ATTTCCAAGTCTCCACCCCATTGACGTCAATGGGAGTTTGTTTTGGCACCAAAATCAACGGGACTTTCCA
AAATGTCGTAACAACTCCGCCCCATTGACGCAAATGGGCGGTAGGCGTGTACGGTGGGAGGTCTATATAA
GCAGAGCTGGTTTAGTGAACCGTCAGATCCGCTAGCGCTACCGGTCGCCACCATGGTGAGCAAGGGCGAG
GAGCTGTTCACCGGGGTGGTGCCCATCCTGGTCGAGCTGGACGGCGACGTAAACGGCCACAAGTTCAGCG
TGTCCGGCGAGGGCGAGGGCGATGCCACCTACGGCAAGCTGACCCTGAAGCTGATCTGCACCACCGGCAA
GCTGCCCGTGCCCTGGCCCACCCTCGTGACCACCCTGGGCTACGGCCTGCAGTGCTTCGCCCGCTACCCC
GACCACATGAAGCAGCACGACTTCTTCAAGTCCGCCATGCCCGAAGGCTACGTCCAGGAGCGCACCATCT
TCTTCAAGGACGACGGCAACTACAAGACCCGCGCCGAGGTGAAGTTCGAGGGCGACACCCTGGTGAACCG
CATCGAGCTGAAGGGCATCGACTTCAAGGAGGACGGCAACATCCTGGGGCACAAGCTGGAGTACAACTAC
AACAGCCACAACGTCTATATCACCGCCGACAAGCAGAAGAACGGCATCAAGGCCAACTTCAAGATCCGCC
ACAACATCGAGGACGGCGGCGTGCAGCTCGCCGACCACTACCAGCAGAACACCCCCATCGGCGACGGCCC
CGTGCTGCTGCCCGACAACCACTACCTGAGCTACCAGTCCGCCCTGAGCAAAGACCCCAACGAGAAGCGC
GATCACATGGTCCTGCTGGAACGCGTGACCGCCGCCGGGATCACTCTCGGCATGGACGAGCTGTACAAGT
CCGGACTCAGATCTCGAGAAATGAGCCAAAGCAACCGGGAGCTGGTGGTTGACTTTCTCTCCTACAAGCT
TTCCCAGAAAGGATACAGCTGGAGTCAGTTTAGTGATGTGGAAGAGAACAGGACTGAGGCCCCAGAAGGG
ACTGAATCGGAGATGGAGACCCCCAGTGCCATCAATGGCAACCCATCCTGGCACCTGGCAGACAGCCCCG
CGGTGAATGGAGCCACTGGCCACAGCAGCAGTTTGGATGCCCGGGAGGTGATCCCCATGGCAGCAGTAAA
GCAAGCGCTGAGGGAGGCAGGCGACGAGTTTGAACTGCGGTACCGGCGGGCATTCAGTGACCTGACATCC
CAGCTCCACATCACCCCAGGGACAGCATATCAGAGCTTTGAACAGGTAGTGAATGAACTCTTCCGGGATG
GGGTAAACTGGGGTCGCATTGTGGCCTTTTTCTCCTTCGGCGGGGCACTGTGCGTGGAAAGCGTAGACAA
GGAGATGCAGGTATTGGTGAGTCGGATCGCAGCTTGGATGGCCACTTACCTGAATGACCACCTAGAGCCT
TGGATCCAGGAGAACGGCGGCTGGGATACTTTTGTGGAACTCTATGGGAACAATGCAGCAGCCGAGAGCC
GAAAGGGCCAGGAACGCTTCAACCGCTGGTTCCTGACGGGCATGACTGTGGCCGGCGTGGTTCTGCTGGG
CTCACTCTTCAGTCGGAAATGAAGATCCACCGGATCTAGATAACTGATCATAATCAGCCATACCACATTT
GTAGAGGTTTTACTTGCTTTAAAAAACCTCCCACACCTCCCCCTGAACCTGAAACATAAAATGAATGCAA
TTGTTGTTGTTAACTTGTTTATTGCAGCTTATAATGGTTACAAATAAAGCAATAGCATCACAAATTTCAC
AAATAAAGCATTTTTTTCACTGCATTCTAGTTGTGGTTTGTCCAAACTCATCAATGTATCTTAACGCGTA
AATTGTAAGCGTTAATATTTTGTTAAAATTCGCGTTAAATTTTTGTTAAATCAGCTCATTTTTTAACCAA
TAGGCCGAAATCGGCAAAATCCCTTATAAATCAAAAGAATAGACCGAGATAGGGT
[37 nt withheld, positions 2436-2472]
AAAGAACGTGGACTCCAACGTCAAAGG
[49 nt withheld, positions 2500-2548]
T
[91 nt withheld, positions 2550-2640]
G
[124 nt withheld, positions 2642-2765]
CAGGTGGCACTTTTCGGGGAAATGTGCGCGGAACCCCTATTTGTTTATTTTTCTAAATACATTCAAATAT
GTATCCGCTCATGAGACAATAACCCTGATAAATGCTTCAATAATATTGAAAAAGGAAGAGTCCTGAGGCG
GAAAGAACCAGCTGTGGAATGTGTGTCAGTTAGGGTGTGGAAAGTCCCCAGGCTCCCCAGCAGGCAGAAG
TATGCAAAGCATGCATCTCAATTAGTCAGCAACCAGGTGTGGAAAGTCCCCAGGCTCCCCAGCAGGCAGA
AGTATGCAAAGCATGCATCTCAATTAGTCAGCAACCATAGTCCCGCCCCTAACTCCGCCCATCCCGCCCC
TAACTCCGCCCAGTTCCGCCCATTCTCCGCCCCATGGCTGACTAATTTTTTTTATTTATGCAGAGGCCGA
GGCCGCCTCGGCCTCTGAGCTATTCCAGAAGTAGTGAGGAGGCTTTTTTGGAGGCCTAGGCTTTTGCAAA
GATCGATCAAGAGACAGGATGAGGATCGTTTCGCATGATTGAACAAGATGGATTGCACGCAGGTTCTCCG
GCCGCTTGGGTGGAGAGGCTATTCGGCTATGACTGGGCACAACAGACAATCGGCTGCTCTGATGCCGCCG
TGTTCCGGCTGTCAGCGCAGGGGCGCCCGGTTCTTTTTGTCAAGACCGACCTGTCCGGTGCCCTGAATGA
ACTGCAAGACGAGGCAGCGCGGCTATCGTGGCTGGCCACGACGGGCGTTCCTTGCGCAGCTGTGCTCGAC
GTTGTCACTGAAGCGGGAAGGGACTGGCTGCTATTGGGCGAAGTGCCGGGGCAGGATCTCCTGTCATCTC
ACCTTGCTCCTGCCGAGAAAGTATCCATCATGGCTGATGCAATGCGGCGGCTGCATACGCTTGATCCGGC
TACCTGCCCATTCGACCACCAAGCGAAACATCGCATCGAGCGAGCACGTACTCGGATGGAAGCCGGTCTT
GTCGATCAGGATGATCTGGACGAAGAGCATCAGGGGCTCGCGCCAGCCGAACTGTTCGCCAGGCTCAAGG
CGAGCATGCCCGACGGCGAGGATCTCGTCGTGACCCATGGCGATGCCTGCTTGCCGAATATCATGGTGGA
AAATGGCCGCTTTTCTGGATTCATCGACTGTGGCCGGCTGGGTGTGGCGGACCGCTATCAGGACATAGCG
TTGGCTACCCGTGATATTGCTGAAGAGCTTGGCGGCGAATGGGCTGACCGCTTCCTCGTGCTTTACGGTA
TCGCCGCTCCCGATTCGCAGCGCATCGCCTTCTATCGCCTTCTTGACGAGTTCTTCTGAGCGGGACTCTG
GGGTTCGAAATGACCGACCAAGCGACGCCCAACCTGCCATCACGAGATTTCGATTCCACCGCCGCCTTCT
ATGAAAGGTTGGGCTTCGGAATCGTTTTCCGGGACGCCGGCTGGATGATCCTCCAGCGCGGGGATCTCAT
GCTGGAGTTCTTCGCCCACCCTAGGGGGAGGCTAACTGAAACACGGAAGGAGACAATACCGGAAGGAACC
CGCGCTATGACGGCAATAAAAAGACAGAATAAAACGCACGGTGTTGGGTCGTTTGTTCATAAACGCGGGG
TTCGGTCCCAGGGCTGGCACTCTGTCGATACCCCACCGAGACCCCATTGGGGCCAATACGCCCGCGTTTC
TTCCTTTTCCCCACCCCACCCCCCAAGTTCGGGTGAAGGCCCAGGGCTCGCAGCCAACGTCGGGGCGGCA
GGCCCTGCCATAGCCTCAGGTTACTCATATATACTTTAGATTGATTTAAAACTTCATTTTTAATTTAAAA
GGATCTAGGTGAAGATCCTTTTTGATAATCTCATGACCAAAATCCCTTAACGTGAGTTTTCGTTCCACTG
AGCGTCAGACCCCGTAGAAAAGATCAAAGGATCTTCTTGAGATCCTTTTTTTCTGCGCGTAATCTGCTGC
TTGCAAACAAAAAAACCACCGCTACCAGCGGTGGTTTGTTTGCCGGATCAAGAGCTACCAACTCTTTTTC
CGAAGGTAACTGGCTTCAGCAGAGCGCAGATACCAAATACTGTTCTTCTAGTGTAGCCGTAGTTAGGCCA
CCACTTCAAGAACTCTGTAGCACCGCCTACATACCTCGCTCTGCTAATCCTGTTACCAGTGGCTGCTGCC
AGTGGCGATAAGTCGTGTCTTACCGGGTTGGACTCAAGACGATAGTTACCGGATAAGGCGCAGCGGTCGG
GCTGAACGGGGGGTTCGTGCACACAGCCCAGCTTGGAGCGAACGACCTACACCGAACTGAGATACCTACA
GCGTGAGCTATGAGAAAGCGCCACGCTTCCCGAAGGGAGAAAGGCGGACAGGTATCCGGTAAGCGGCAGG
GTCGGAACAGGAGAGCGCACGAGGGAGCTTCCAGGGGGAAACGCCTGGTATCTTTATAGTCCTGTCGGGT
TTCGCCACCTCTGACTTGAGCGTCGATTTTTGTGATGCTCGTCAGGGGGGCGGAGCCTATGGAAAAACGC
CAGCAACGCGGCCTTTTTACGGTTCCTGGCCTTTTGCTGGCCTTTTGCTCACATGTTCTTTCCTGCGTTA
TCCCCTGATTCTGTGGATAACCGTATTACCGCCATGCAT
